Addgene plasmid #36873: pBT225_(pCA-tdT3Myc)
Depositing lab: Liqun Luo. Depositing organization: Stanford University. Publication: Extensions of MADM (Mosaic Analysis with Double Markers) in Mice. Tasic B, Miyamichi K, Hippenmeyer S, Dani VS, Zeng H, Joo W, Zong H, Chen-Tsai Y, Luo L. PLoS One. 2012;7(3):e33332. Epub 2012 Mar 27. 10.1371/journal.pone.0033332 PubMed 22479386.
Backbone
  Vector backbone: pBluescript SK(+)
  Backbone manufacturer: Stratagene
  Backbone size w/o insert (bp): 3000
  Total vector size (bp): 6519
  Vector type: Mammalian Expression
Growth in bacteria
  Bacterial resistance: Ampicillin, 100 μg/mL
  Growth temperature: 37°C
  Growth strain: DH5alpha
  Copy number: High Copy
Gene/Insert
  Gene/Insert name: tdTomato-3Myc (alt name: tdT3Myc)
  Promoter: CAG (chicken beta actin promoter and CMV enhancer)
  Tag / fusion protein: 3 Myc tags (C terminal on insert)
  Cloning method: Restriction Enzyme; 5′ cloning site XmaI (not destroyed); 3′ cloning site EcoRI (not destroyed)
  Sequencing primers: 5′ see sequence; 3′ T3
Resource information
  A portion of this plasmid was derived from a plasmid made by: R. Tsien
Terms and licenses: Academic/Nonprofit Terms; Industry Terms: Not Available to Industry
How to cite: pBT225_(pCA-tdT3Myc) was a gift from Liqun Luo (Addgene plasmid # 36873 ; http://n2t.net/addgene:36873 ; RRID:Addgene_36873)
