[The description below was written by a language model from this plasmid's Addgene catalogue record and pLannotate feature annotations shown in this document.]
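Description:
pBT225_(pCA-tdT3Myc) is a 6,519 bp mammalian expression plasmid built on the pBluescript SK(+) phagemid backbone. It is propagated in E. coli through a high-copy ColE1/pUC-type origin and selected with ampicillin via the β-lactamase gene and its native promoter. The backbone also retains the f1 origin for single-stranded DNA production, remnants of the lacZα/lac promoter region, and the T7 and T3 phage promoters that flank the split multiple cloning site. No mammalian selection marker is annotated.

The payload is a single expression cassette inserted between XmaI and EcoRI sites. It is driven by the CAG promoter, annotated here as its three component parts: the CMV immediate-early enhancer, the chicken β-actin promoter, and a chimeric chicken β-actin/rabbit β-globin intron, which together give strong, broadly active transcription in mammalian cells. This drives tdTomato, a bright tandem-dimer orange-red fluorescent protein derived from Discosoma, which according to the catalogue entry carries three Myc epitope tags at its C terminus. The Myc tags are not annotated separately in the feature table, but would fall in the unannotated stretch just downstream of the tdTomato coding sequence. The transcript is terminated by an SV40 polyadenylation signal; the short adjacent "large T antigen" fragment is most likely just part of that SV40-derived segment rather than a functional coding element.

The construct provides constitutive expression of a red fluorescent marker that can be seen directly or detected with anti-Myc antibodies. It comes from work extending Mosaic Analysis with Double Markers (MADM) in mice, though the record does not state its specific role in that work.
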