Features (pLannotate 1.2.2; 19 found; start..end, strand, type, name):
     33..461     -  rep_origin     f1 ori (sequence partly withheld): f1 bacteriophage origin of replication; arrow indicates direction of (+) strand synthesis
    466..623     -  CDS            lacZα (fragment): LacZα fragment of β-galactosidase; lacZ fragment
    626..644     +  promoter       T7 promoter: promoter for bacteriophage T7 RNA polymerase
    653..694     -  misc_feature   MCS (fragment): pBluescript multiple cloning site
    791..1094    +  enhancer       CMV enhancer: human cytomegalovirus immediate early enhancer
   1096..1373    +  promoter       chicken β-actin promoter: No description available
   1375..2392    +  intron         chimeric intron: chimera between introns from chicken β-actin and rabbit β-globin
   2476..3903    +  CDS            tdTomato: tdTomato is a basic (constitutively fluorescent) orange fluorescent protein published in 2004, derived from Discosoma sp.. It is reported to be a somewhat slowly-maturing tandem dimer with low acid sensitivity.
   4038..4122    +  CDS            large T antigen (fragment): large T antigen from SV40 (simian virus 40)
   4145..4266    +  polyA_signal   SV40 poly(A) signal: SV40 polyadenylation signal
   4286..4321    -  misc_feature   MCS (fragment): pBluescript multiple cloning site
   4334..4352    -  promoter       T3 promoter: promoter for bacteriophage T3 RNA polymerase
   4397..4413    -  protein_bind   lac operator: The lac repressor binds to the lac operator to inhibit transcription in E. coli. This inhibition can be relieved by adding lactose or isopropyl-β-D-thiogalactopyranoside (IPTG). lac repressor encoded by lacI
   4421..4451    -  promoter       lac promoter: promoter for the E. coli lac operon
   4466..4487    -  protein_bind   CAP binding site: CAP binding activates transcription in the presence of cAMP. E. coli catabolite activator protein
   4500..4592    -  CDS            lacI (fragment): lac repressor; lacI; The lac repressor binds to the lac operator to inhibit transcription in E. coli. This inhibition can be relieved by adding lactose or isopropyl-β-D-thiogalactopyranoside (IPTG).
   4775..5363    -  rep_origin     ori: high-copy-number ColE1/pMB1/pBR322/pUC origin of replication
   5534..6394    -  CDS            AmpR: β-lactamase; bla; confers resistance to ampicillin, carbenicillin, and related antibiotics
   6395..6499    -  promoter       AmpR promoter: bla
>Addgene plasmid #36873 | pBT225_(pCA-tdT3Myc) | depositor full sequence | sequence record 46117 | pBT225_(pCA-tdT3Myc) sequence 6519 bps
CACCTAAATTGTAAGCGTTAATATTTTGTTAAAATTCGCGTTAAATTTTTGTTAAATCAGCTCATTTTTT
AACCAATAGGCCGAAATCGGCAAAATCCCTTATAAATCAAAAGAATAGACCGAGATAGGGT
[37 nt withheld, positions 132-168]
AAAGAACGTGGACTCCAACGTCAAAGG
[49 nt withheld, positions 196-244]
T
[91 nt withheld, positions 246-336]
G
[124 nt withheld, positions 338-461]
CCCATTCGCCATTCAGGCTGCGCAACTGTTGGGAAGGGCGATCGGTGCGGGCCTCTTCGCTATTACGCCA
GCTGGCGAAAGGGGGATGTGCTGCAAGGCGATTAAGTTGGGTAACGCCAGGGTTTTCCCAGTCACGACGT
TGTAAAACGACGGCCAGTGAATTGTAATACGACTCACTATAGGGCGAATTGGGTACCGGGCCCCCCCTCG
AGGTCGACGGTATCGATAAGCTTCCCTTAATTAACCGTTTAAACAATTCTGCAGGAATCTAGTTATTAAT
AGTAATCAATTACGGGGTCATTAGTTCATAGCCCATATATGGAGTTCCGCGTTACATAACTTACGGTAAA
TGGCCCGCCTGGCTGACCGCCCAACGACCCCCGCCCATTGACGTCAATAATGACGTATGTTCCCATAGTA
ACGCCAATAGGGACTTTCCATTGACGTCAATGGGTGGAGTATTTACGGTAAACTGCCCACTTGGCAGTAC
ATCAAGTGTATCATATGCCAAGTACGCCCCCTATTGACGTCAATGACGGTAAATGGCCCGCCTGGCATTA
TGCCCAGTACATGACCTTATGGGACTTTCCTACTTGGCAGTACATCTACGTATTAGTCATCGCTATTACC
ATGGTCGAGGTGAGCCCCACGTTCTGCTTCACTCTCCCCATCTCCCCCCCCTCCCCACCCCCAATTTTGT
ATTTATTTATTTTTTAATTATTTTGTGCAGCGATGGGGGCGGGGGGGGGGGGGGGGCGCGCGCCAGGCGG
GGCGGGGCGGGGCGAGGGGCGGGGCGGGGCGAGGCGGAGAGGTGCGGCGGCAGCCAATCAGAGCGGCGCG
CTCCGAAAGTTTCCTTTTATGGCGAGGCGGCGGCGGCGGCGGCCCTATAAAAAGCGAAGCGCGCGGCGGG
CGGGGAGTCGCTGCGACGCTGCCTTCGCCCCGTGCCCCGCTCCGCCGCCGCCTCGCGCCGCCCGCCCCGG
CTCTGACTGACCGCGTTACTCCCACAGGTGAGCGGGCGGGACGGCCCTTCTCCTCCGGGCTGTAATTAGC
GCTTGGTTTAATGACGGCTTGTTTCTTTTCTGTGGCTGCGTGAAAGCCTTGAGGGGCTCCGGGAGGGCCC
TTTGTGCGGGGGGAGCGGCTCGGGGGGTGCGTGCGTGTGTGTGTGCGTGGGGAGCGCCGCGTGCGGCTCC
GCGCTGCCCGGCGGCTGTGAGCGCTGCGGGCGCGGCGCGGGGCTTTGTGCGCTCCGCAGTGTGCGCGAGG
GGAGCGCGGCCGGGGGCGGTGCCCCGCGGTGCGGGGGGGGCTGCGAGGGGAACAAAGGCTGCGTGCGGGG
TGTGTGCGTGGGGGGGTGAGCAGGGGGTGTGGGCGCGTCGGTCGGGCTGCAACCCCCCCTGCACCCCCCT
CCCCGAGTTGCTGAGCACGGCCCGGCTTCGGGTGCGGGGCTCCGTACGGGGCGTGGCGCGGGGCTCGCCG
TGCCGGGCGGGGGGTGGCGGCAGGTGGGGGTGCCGGGCGGGGCGGGGCCGCCTCGGGCCGGGGAGGGCTC
GGGGGAGGGGCGCGGCGGCCCCCGGAGCGCCGGCGGCTGTCGAGGCGCGGCGAGCCGCAGCCATTGCCTT
TTATGGTAATCGTGCGAGAGGGCGCAGGGACTTCCTTTGTCCCAAATCTGTGCGGAGCCGAAATCTGGGA
GGCGCCGCCGCACCCCCTCTAGCGGGCGCGGGGCGAAGCGGTGCGGCGCCGGCAGGAAGGAAATGGGCGG
GGAGGGCCTTCGTGCGTCGCCGCGCCGCCGTCCCCTTCTCCCTCTCCAGCCTCGGGGCTGTCCGCGGGGG
GACGGCTGCCTTCGGGGGGGACGGGGCAGGGCGGGGTTCGGCTTCTGGCGTGTGACCGGCGGCTCTAGAG
CCTCTGCTAACCATGTTCATGCCTTCTTCTTTTTCCTACAGCTCCTGGGCAACGTGCTGGTTATTGTGCT
GTCTCATCATTTTGGCAAAGAATTGATTTGATACCGCGGGCCCGGGCCGCCACCATGGTGAGTAAGGGCG
AGGAGGTCATCAAAGAGTTCATGCGCTTCAAGGTGCGCATGGAGGGCTCCATGAACGGCCACGAGTTCGA
GATCGAGGGCGAGGGCGAGGGCCGCCCCTACGAGGGCACCCAGACCGCCAAGCTGAAGGTGACCAAGGGC
GGCCCCCTGCCCTTCGCCTGGGACATCCTGTCCCCCCAGTTCATGTACGGCTCCAAGGCGTACGTGAAGC
ACCCCGCCGACATCCCCGATTACAAGAAGCTGTCCTTCCCCGAGGGCTTCAAGTGGGAGCGCGTGATGAA
CTTCGAGGACGGCGGTCTGGTGACCGTGACCCAGGACTCCTCCCTGCAGGACGGCACGCTGATCTACAAG
GTGAAGATGCGCGGCACCAACTTCCCCCCCGACGGCCCCGTAATGCAGAAGAAGACCATGGGCTGGGAGG
CCTCCACCGAGCGCCTGTACCCCCGCGACGGCGTGCTGAAGGGCGAGATCCACCAGGCCCTGAAGCTGAA
GGACGGCGGCCACTACCTGGTGGAGTTCAAGACCATCTACATGGCCAAGAAGCCCGTGCAACTGCCCGGC
TACTACTACGTGGACACCAAGCTGGACATCACCTCCCACAACGAGGACTACACCATCGTGGAACAGTACG
AGCGCTCCGAGGGCCGCCACCACCTGTTCCTGGGGCATGGCACCGGCAGCACCGGCAGCGGCAGCTCCGG
CACCGCCTCCTCCGAGGACAACAACATGGCCGTCATCAAAGAGTTCATGCGCTTCAAGGTGCGCATGGAG
GGCTCCATGAACGGCCACGAGTTCGAGATCGAGGGCGAGGGCGAGGGCCGCCCCTACGAGGGCACCCAGA
CCGCCAAGCTGAAGGTGACCAAGGGCGGCCCCCTGCCCTTCGCCTGGGACATCCTGTCCCCCCAGTTCAT
GTACGGCTCCAAGGCGTACGTGAAGCACCCCGCCGACATCCCCGATTACAAGAAGCTGTCCTTCCCCGAG
GGCTTCAAGTGGGAGCGCGTGATGAACTTCGAGGACGGCGGTCTGGTGACCGTGACCCAGGACTCCTCCC
TGCAGGACGGCACGCTGATCTACAAGGTGAAGATGCGCGGCACCAACTTCCCCCCCGACGGCCCCGTAAT
GCAGAAGAAGACCATGGGCTGGGAGGCCTCCACCGAGCGCCTGTACCCCCGCGACGGCGTGCTGAAGGGC
GAGATCCACCAGGCCCTGAAGCTGAAGGACGGCGGCCGCTACCTGGTGGAGTTCAAGACCATCTACATGG
CCAAGAAGCCCGTGCAACTGCCCGGCTACTACTACGTGGACACCAAGCTGGACATCACCTCCCACAACGA
GGACTACACCATCGTGGAACAGTACGAGCGCTCCGAGGGCCGCCACCACCTGTTCCTGTACGGCATGGAC
GAGCTGTACAAGAGATCCTTAGAGCAGAAACTCATTAGCGAGGAGGACCTGAACAGCGAACAGAAACTCA
TTTCCGAAGAGGATCTCAACTCCGAGCAGAAGCTGATCAGCGAGGAGGACCTGAGATCCTGAGAATTCTA
GATAACTGATCATAATCAGCCATACCACATTTGTAGAGGTTTTACTTGCTTTAAAAAACCTCCCACACCT
CCCCCTGAACCTGAAACATAAAATGAATGCAATTGTTGTTGTTAACTTGTTTATTGCAGCTTATAATGGT
TACAAATAAAGCAATAGCATCACAAATTTCACAAATAAAGCATTTTTTTCACTGCATTCTAGTTGTGGTT
TGTCCAAACTCATCAATGTATCTTATTTAAATTGGGCGCGCCCAACTAGTTCTAGAGCGGCCGCCACCGC
GGTGGAGCTCCAGCTTTTGTTCCCTTTAGTGAGGGTTAATTTCGAGCTTGGCGTAATCATGGTCATAGCT
GTTTCCTGTGTGAAATTGTTATCCGCTCACAATTCCACACAACATACGAGCCGGAAGCATAAAGTGTAAA
GCCTGGGGTGCCTAATGAGTGAGCTAACTCACATTAATTGCGTTGCGCTCACTGCCCGCTTTCCAGTCGG
GAAACCTGTCGTGCCAGCTGCATTAATGAATCGGCCAACGCGCGGGGAGAGGCGGTTTGCGTATTGGGCG
CTCTTCCGCTTCCTCGCTCACTGACTCGCTGCGCTCGGTCGTTCGGCTGCGGCGAGCGGTATCAGCTCAC
TCAAAGGCGGTAATACGGTTATCCACAGAATCAGGGGATAACGCAGGAAAGAACATGTGAGCAAAAGGCC
AGCAAAAGGCCAGGAACCGTAAAAAGGCCGCGTTGCTGGCGTTTTTCCATAGGCTCCGCCCCCCTGACGA
GCATCACAAAAATCGACGCTCAAGTCAGAGGTGGCGAAACCCGACAGGACTATAAAGATACCAGGCGTTT
CCCCCTGGAAGCTCCCTCGTGCGCTCTCCTGTTCCGACCCTGCCGCTTACCGGATACCTGTCCGCCTTTC
TCCCTTCGGGAAGCGTGGCGCTTTCTCATAGCTCACGCTGTAGGTATCTCAGTTCGGTGTAGGTCGTTCG
CTCCAAGCTGGGCTGTGTGCACGAACCCCCCGTTCAGCCCGACCGCTGCGCCTTATCCGGTAACTATCGT
CTTGAGTCCAACCCGGTAAGACACGACTTATCGCCACTGGCAGCAGCCACTGGTAACAGGATTAGCAGAG
CGAGGTATGTAGGCGGTGCTACAGAGTTCTTGAAGTGGTGGCCTAACTACGGCTACACTAGAAGGACAGT
ATTTGGTATCTGCGCTCTGCTGAAGCCAGTTACCTTCGGAAAAAGAGTTGGTAGCTCTTGATCCGGCAAA
CAAACCACCGCTGGTAGCGGTGGTTTTTTTGTTTGCAAGCAGCAGATTACGCGCAGAAAAAAAGGATCTC
AAGAAGATCCTTTGATCTTTTCTACGGGGTCTGACGCTCAGTGGAACGAAAACTCACGTTAAGGGATTTT
GGTCATGAGATTATCAAAAAGGATCTTCACCTAGATCCTTTTAAATTAAAAATGAAGTTTTAAATCAATC
TAAAGTATATATGAGTAAACTTGGTCTGACAGTTACCAATGCTTAATCAGTGAGGCACCTATCTCAGCGA
TCTGTCTATTTCGTTCATCCATAGTTGCCTGACTCCCCGTCGTGTAGATAACTACGATACGGGAGGGCTT
ACCATCTGGCCCCAGTGCTGCAATGATACCGCGAGACCCACGCTCACCGGCTCCAGATTTATCAGCAATA
AACCAGCCAGCCGGAAGGGCCGAGCGCAGAAGTGGTCCTGCAACTTTATCCGCCTCCATCCAGTCTATTA
ATTGTTGCCGGGAAGCTAGAGTAAGTAGTTCGCCAGTTAATAGTTTGCGCAACGTTGTTGCCATTGCTAC
AGGCATCGTGGTGTCACGCTCGTCGTTTGGTATGGCTTCATTCAGCTCCGGTTCCCAACGATCAAGGCGA
GTTACATGATCCCCCATGTTGTGCAAAAAAGCGGTTAGCTCCTTCGGTCCTCCGATCGTTGTCAGAAGTA
AGTTGGCCGCAGTGTTATCACTCATGGTTATGGCAGCACTGCATAATTCTCTTACTGTCATGCCATCCGT
AAGATGCTTTTCTGTGACTGGTGAGTACTCAACCAAGTCATTCTGAGAATAGTGTATGCGGCGACCGAGT
TGCTCTTGCCCGGCGTCAATACGGGATAATACCGCGCCACATAGCAGAACTTTAAAAGTGCTCATCATTG
GAAAACGTTCTTCGGGGCGAAAACTCTCAAGGATCTTACCGCTGTTGAGATCCAGTTCGATGTAACCCAC
TCGTGCACCCAACTGATCTTCAGCATCTTTTACTTTCACCAGCGTTTCTGGGTGAGCAAAAACAGGAAGG
CAAAATGCCGCAAAAAAGGGAATAAGGGCGACACGGAAATGTTGAATACTCATACTCTTCCTTTTTCAAT
ATTATTGAAGCATTTATCAGGGTTATTGTCTCATGAGCGGATACATATTTGAATGTATTTAGAAAAATAA
ACAAATAGGGGTTCCGCGCACATTTCCCCGAAAAGTGC
