>Addgene plasmid #36873 | pBT225_(pCA-tdT3Myc) | addgene partial sequence | sequence record 49870 | SV40pA-R 5'-GAAATTTGTGATGCTATTGC-3'
TTATCTAGAATTCTCAGGATCTCAGGTCCTCCTCGCTGATCAGCTTCTGCTCGGAGTTGAGATCCTCTTC
GGAAATGAGTTTCTGTTCGCTGTTCAGGTCCTCCTCGCTAATGAGTTTCTGCTCTAAGGATCTCTTGTAC
AGCTCGTCCATGCCGTACAGGAACAGGTGGTGGCGGCCCTCGGAGCGCTCGTACTGTTCCACGATGGTGT
AGTCCTCGTTGTGGGAGGTGATGTCCAGCTTGGTGTCCACGTAGTAGTAGCCGGGCAGTTGCACGGGCTT
CTTGGCCATGTAGATGGTCTTGAACTCCACCAGGTAGCGGCCGCCGTCCTTCAGCTTCAGGGCCTGGTGG
ATCTCGCCCTTCAGCACGCCGTCGCGGGGGTACAGGCGCTCGGTGGAGGCCTCCCAGCCCATGGTCTTCT
TCTGCATTACGGGGCCGTCGGGGGGGAAGTTGGTGCCGCGCATCTTCACCTTGTAGATCATC
