>Addgene plasmid #36873 | pBT225_(pCA-tdT3Myc) | addgene partial sequence | sequence record 49872 | pCAG-F 5'-GCAACGTGCTGGTTATTGTG-3'
CCATGGTGAGTAAGGGCGAGGAGGTCATCTTTTTAGTTCATGCGCTTCAAGGTGCGCATGGAGGGCTCCA
TGAACGGCCACGAGTTCGAGATCGAGGGCGAGGGCGAGGGCCGCCCCTACGAGGGCACCCAGACCGCCAA
GCTGAAGGTGACCAAGGGCGGCCCCCTGCCCTTCGCCTGGGACATCCTGTCCCCCCAGTTCATGTACGGC
TCCAAGGCGTACGTGAAGCACCCCGCCGACATCCCCGATTACAAGAAGCTGTCCTTCCCCGAGGGCTTCA
AGTGGGAGCGCGTGATGAACTTCGAGGACGGCGGTCTGGTGACCGTGACCCAGGACTCCTCCCTGCAGGA
CGGCACGCTGATCTACAAGGTGAAGATGCGCGGCACCAACTTCCCCCCCGACGGCCCCGTAATGCAGAAG
AAGACCATGGGCTGGGAGGCCTCCACCGAGCGCCTGTACCCCCGCGACGGCGTGCTGAAGGGCGAGATCC
ACCAGGCCCTGAAGCTGAAGGACGGCGGCCACTACCTGGTGGAGTTCAAGACCATCTACATGGCCAAGAA
GCCCGTGCAACTGCCCGGCTACTACTACGTGGACACCAAGCTGGACATCACCTCCCACAACGAGGACTAC
ACCATCGTGGAACAGTACGAGCGCTCCGAGGGCCGCCACCACCTGTTCCTGGGGCATGGCACCGGCAGCA
CCGGCAGCGGCAGCTCCGGCACCGCCTCCTCCGAGGACAACAACATGGCCGTCATCAAAGAGTTCATGCG
CTTCAAGGTGCGCATGGANGG
